Addgene plasmid #81812: pDONR223_XPO1_WT
Purpose: Gateway Donor vector containing XPO1 , part of the Target Accelerator Plasmid Collection.
Depositing lab: Jesse Boehm & William Hahn & David Root. Depositing organization: Broad Institute. Publication: Systematic Functional Interrogation of Rare Cancer Variants Identifies Oncogenic Alleles. Kim E, Ilic N, Shrestha Y, Zou L, Kamburov A, Zhu C, Yang X, Lubonja R, Tran N, Nguyen C, Lawrence MS, Piccioni F, Bagul M, Doench JG, Chouinard CR, Wu X, Hogstrom L, Natoli T, Tamayo P, Horn H, Corsello SM, Lage K, Root DE, Subramanian A, Golub TR, Getz G, Boehm JS, Hahn WC. Cancer Discov. 2016 Jul;6(7):714-26. doi: 10.1158/2159-8290.CD-16-0160. Epub 2016 May 4. PubMed 27147599.
Backbone
  Vector backbone: pDONR223
  Backbone manufacturer: Invitrogen
  Backbone size w/o insert (bp): 2790
  Vector type: Gateway Entry vector
Growth in bacteria
  Bacterial resistance: Spectinomycin, 50 μg/mL
  Growth temperature: 37°C
  Growth strain: DH5alpha
  Copy number: High Copy
Gene/Insert
  Gene/Insert name: XPO1 (alt name: NM_003400.3)
  Species: H. sapiens (human)
  Mutation: WT
  Entrez Gene: XPO1 (a.k.a. CRM-1, CRM1, emb, exp1)
  Promoter: None
  Cloning method: Gateway Cloning
  Sequencing primers: 5′ M13pUC-fwd; 3′ M13-Rev
Terms and licenses: Academic/Nonprofit Terms; Industry Terms: Not Available to Industry
Depositor comments: Closed state: stop codon immediately follows insert
How to cite: pDONR223_XPO1_WT was a gift from Jesse Boehm & William Hahn & David Root (Addgene plasmid # 81812 ; http://n2t.net/addgene:81812 ; RRID:Addgene_81812)
