[The description below was written by a language model from this plasmid's Addgene catalogue record and pLannotate feature annotations shown in this document.]
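Description:
pDONR223_XPO1_WT is a Gateway entry clone built on the Invitrogen pDONR223 backbone and carrying the wild-type human XPO1 open reading frame (also known as CRM1 or exportin-1; reference transcript NM_003400.3). The sequenced plasmid is about 6.0 kb. It replicates in E. coli from a high-copy ColE1/pUC-type origin and is selected with spectinomycin through the aadA aminoglycoside adenylyltransferase gene (SmR). The annotation also picks up upstream remnants of a class 1 integron Pc promoter and a gentamicin acetyltransferase fragment, which probably reflect the origin of the resistance cassette. Short lacI and lacZα fragments are likewise backbone remnants rather than functional genes.

The roughly 3.2 kb XPO1 coding sequence is flanked on both sides by attL recombination sites in opposite orientations. The automated annotation labels both as attL3, a labelling that should be treated cautiously. These sites allow the ORF to be moved by an LR Clonase reaction into any compatible Gateway destination vector. rrnB T1 and T2 terminators lie upstream of the cassette, insulating the insert from read-through transcription. No promoter is provided to express the gene; a T7 promoter lies just outside the downstream att site, pointing back toward the insert. The clone is in the "closed" configuration, with a stop codon directly after the ORF, so it suits native or N-terminally tagged expression but not C-terminal fusions.

The plasmid belongs to the Target Accelerator Plasmid Collection. In the associated systematic study of rare cancer variants it is the wild-type XPO1 clone, the natural comparator for any mutant alleles, and it is a source of the ORF for making expression constructs.
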