Features (pLannotate 1.2.2; 12 found; start..end, strand, type, name):
    121..213     +  CDS            lacI (fragment): lac repressor; lacI; The lac repressor binds to the lac operator to inhibit transcription in E. coli. This inhibition can be relieved by adding lactose or isopropyl-β-D-thiogalactopyranoside (IPTG).
    268..295     -  terminator     rrnB T2 terminator: transcription terminator T2 from the E. coli rrnB gene
    427..470     +  terminator     rrnB T1 terminator: Escherichia coli rrnB; transcription terminator T1 from the E. coli rrnB gene
    517..553     -  CDS            lacZα (fragment): LacZα fragment of β-galactosidase; lacZ fragment
    570..665     +  protein_bind   attL3: mutant version of attL; recombination site for the Gateway® LR reaction LR Clonase™
    671..3883    +  CDS            XPO1: XPO1_HUMAN - Also known as CRM1. Experimental evidence at protein level: Swiss-Prot protein existence level 1. (Microbial infection) Mediates the export of unspliced or incompletely spliced RNAs out of the nucleus from different viruses including HIV-1, HTLV-1 and influenza A. Interacts with, and mediates the nuclear export of HIV-1 Rev and HTLV-1 Rex proteins. Involved in HTLV-1 Rex multimerization. From Homo sapiens (Human).
   3891..3986    -  protein_bind   attL3: mutant version of attL; recombination site for the Gateway® LR reaction LR Clonase™
   4005..4023    -  promoter       T7 promoter: promoter for bacteriophage T7 RNA polymerase
   4213..4236    +  promoter       Pc promoter (fragment): intI1 (promoter lies within the coding sequence); class 1 integron promoter
   4412..4468    +  CDS            GmR (fragment): gentamycin acetyltransferase; aacC1; confers resistance to gentamycin
   4475..5266    +  CDS            SmR: aminoglycoside adenylyltransferase (Murphy, 1985); aadA; confers resistance to spectinomycin and streptomycin
   5359..5947    +  rep_origin     ori: high-copy-number ColE1/pMB1/pBR322/pUC origin of replication
>Addgene plasmid #81812 | pDONR223_XPO1_WT | addgene full sequence | sequence record 169232 | Addgene NGS Result
CTTTCCTGCGTTATCCCCTGATTCTGTGGATAACCGTATTACCGCCTTTGAGTGAGCTGATACCGCTCGC
CGCAGCCGAACGACCGAGCGCAGCGAGTCAGTGAGCGAGGAAGCGGAAGAGCGCCCAATACGCAAACCGC
CTCTCCCCGCGCGTTGGCCGATTCATTAATGCAGCTGGCACGACAGGTTTCCCGACTGGAAAGCGGGCAG
TGAGCGCAACGCAATTAATACGCGTACCGCTAGCCAGGAAGAGTTTGTAGAAACGCAAAAAGGCCATCCG
TCAGGATGGCCTTCTGCTTAGTTTGATGCCTGGCAGTTTATGGCGGGCGTCCTGCCCGCCACCCTCCGGG
CCGTTGCTTCACAACGTTCAAATCCGCTCCCGGCGGATTTGTCCTACTCAGGAGAGCGTTCACCGACAAA
CAACAGATAAAACGAAAGGCCCAGTCTTCCGACTGAGCCTTTCGTTTTATTTGATGCCTGGCAGTTCCCT
ACTCTCGCGTTAACGCTAGCATGGATGTTTTCCCAGTCACGACGTTGTAAAACGACGGCCAGTCTTAAGC
TCGGGCCCCAAATAATGATTTTATTTTGACTGATAGTGACCTGTTCGTTGCAACAAATTGATGAGCAATG
CTTTTTTATAATGCCAACTTTGTACAAAAAAGTTGGCACCATGCCAGCAATTATGACAATGTTAGCAGAC
CATGCAGCTCGTCAGCTGCTTGATTTCAGCCAAAAACTGGATATCAACTTATTAGATAATGTGGTGAATT
GCTTATACCATGGAGAAGGAGCCCAGCAAAGAATGGCTCAAGAAGTACTGACACATTTAAAGGAGCATCC
TGATGCTTGGACAAGAGTCGACACAATTTTGGAATTTTCTCAGAATATGAATACGAAATACTATGGACTA
CAAATTTTGGAAAATGTGATAAAAACAAGGTGGAAGATTCTTCCAAGGAACCAGTGCGAAGGAATAAAAA
AATACGTTGTTGGCCTCATTATCAAGACGTCATCTGACCCAACTTGTGTAGAGAAAGAAAAGGTGTATAT
CGGAAAATTAAATATGATCCTTGTTCAGATACTGAAACAAGAATGGCCCAAACATTGGCCAACTTTTATC
AGTGATATTGTTGGAGCAAGTAGGACCAGCGAAAGTCTCTGTCAAAATAATATGGTGATTCTTAAACTCT
TGAGTGAAGAAGTATTTGATTTCTCTAGTGGACAGATAACCCAAGTCAAATCTAAGCATTTAAAAGACAG
CATGTGCAATGAATTCTCACAGATATTTCAACTGTGTCAGTTTGTAATGGAAAATTCTCAAAATGCTCCA
CTTGTACATGCAACCTTGGAAACATTGCTCAGATTTCTGAACTGGATTCCCCTGGGATATATTTTTGAGA
CCAAATTAATCAGCACATTGATTTATAAGTTCCTGAATGTTCCAATGTTTCGAAATGTCTCTCTGAAGTG
CCTCACTGAGATTGCTGGTGTGAGTGTAAGCCAATATGAAGAACAATTTGTAACACTATTTACTCTGACA
ATGATGCAACTAAAGCAGATGCTTCCTTTAAATACCAATATTCGACTTGCGTACTCAAATGGAAAAGATG
ATGAACAGAACTTCATTCAAAATCTCAGTTTGTTTCTCTGCACCTTTCTTAAGGAACATGATCAACTTAT
AGAAAAAAGATTAAATCTCAGGGAAACTCTTATGGAGGCCCTTCATTATATGTTGTTGGTATCTGAAGTA
GAAGAAACTGAAATCTTTAAAATTTGTCTTGAATACTGGAATCATTTGGCTGCTGAACTCTATAGAGAGA
GTCCATTCTCTACATCTGCCTCTCCGTTGCTTTCTGGAAGTCAACATTTTGATGTTCCTCCCAGGAGACA
GCTATATTTGCCCATGTTATTCAAGGTCCGTTTATTAATGGTTAGTCGAATGGCTAAACCAGAGGAAGTA
TTGGTTGTAGAGAATGATCAAGGAGAAGTTGTGAGAGAATTCATGAAGGATACAGATTCCATAAATTTGT
ATAAGAATATGAGGGAAACATTGGTTTATCTTACTCATCTGGATTATGTAGATACAGAAAGAATAATGAC
AGAGAAGCTTCACAATCAAGTGAATGGTACAGAGTGGTCATGGAAAAATTTGAATACATTGTGTTGGGCA
ATAGGCTCCATTAGTGGAGCAATGCATGAAGAGGACGAAAAACGATTTCTTGTTACTGTTATAAAGGATC
TATTAGGATTATGTGAACAGAAAAGAGGCAAAGATAATAAAGCTATTATTGCATCAAATATCATGTACAT
AGTAGGTCAATACCCACGTTTTTTGAGAGCTCACTGGAAATTTCTGAAGACTGTAGTTAACAAGCTGTTC
GAATTCATGCATGAGACCCATGATGGAGTCCAGGATATGGCTTGTGATACTTTCATTAAAATAGCCCAAA
AATGCCGCAGGCATTTCGTTCAGGTTCAGGTTGGAGAAGTGATGCCATTTATTGATGAAATTTTGAACAA
CATTAACACTATTATTTGTGATCTTCAGCCTCAACAGGTTCATACGTTTTATGAAGCTGTGGGGTACATG
ATTGGTGCACAAACAGATCAAACAGTACAAGAACACTTGATAGAAAAGTACATGTTACTCCCTAATCAAG
TGTGGGATAGTATAATCCAGCAGGCAACCAAAAATGTGGATATACTGAAAGATCCTGAAACAGTCAAGCA
GCTTGGTAGCATTTTGAAAACAAATGTGAGAGCCTGCAAAGCTGTTGGACACCCCTTTGTAATTCAGCTT
GGAAGAATTTATTTAGATATGCTTAATGTATACAAGTGCCTCAGTGAAAATATTTCTGCAGCTATCCAAG
CTAATGGTGAAATGGTTACAAAGCAACCATTGATTAGAAGTATGCGAACTGTAAAAAGGGAAACTTTAAA
GTTAATATCTGGTTGGGTGAGCCGATCCAATGATCCACAGATGGTCGCTGAAAATTTTGTTCCCCCTCTG
TTGGATGCAGTTCTCATTGATTATCAGAGAAATGTCCCAGCTGCTAGAGAACCAGAAGTGCTTAGTACTA
TGGCCATAATTGTCAACAAGTTAGGGGGACATATAACAGCTGAAATACCTCAAATATTTGATGCTGTTTT
TGAATGCACATTGAATATGATAAATAAGGACTTTGAAGAATATCCTGAACATAGAACGAACTTTTTCTTA
CTACTTCAGGCTGTCAATTCTCATTGTTTCCCAGCATTCCTTGCTATTCCACCTACACAGTTTAAACTTG
TTTTGGATTCCATCATTTGGGCTTTCAAACATACTATGAGGAATGTCGCAGATACGGGCTTACAGATACT
TTTTACACTCTTACAAAATGTTGCACAAGAAGAAGCTGCAGCTCAGAGTTTTTATCAAACTTATTTTTGT
GATATTCTCCAGCATATCTTTTCTGTTGTGACAGACACTTCACATACTGCTGGTTTAACAATGCATGCAT
CAATTCTTGCATATATGTTTAATTTGGTTGAAGAAGGAAAAATAAGTACATCATTAAATCCTGGAAATCC
AGTTAACAACCAAATCTTTCTTCAGGAATATGTGGCTAATCTCCTTAAGTCGGCCTTCCCTCACCTACAA
GATGCTCAAGTAAAGCTCTTTGTGACAGGGCTTTTCAGCTTAAATCAAGATATTCCTGCTTTCAAGGAAC
ATTTAAGAGATTTCCTAGTTCAAATAAAGGAATTTGCAGGTGAAGACACTTCTGATTTGTTTTTGGAAGA
GAGAGAAATAGCCCTACGGCAGGCTGATGAAGAGAAACATAAACGTCAAATGTCTGTCCCTGGCATCTTT
AATCCACATGAGATTCCAGAAGAAATGTGTGATTGATTGCCAACTTTCTTGTACAAAGTTGGCATTATAA
GAAAGCATTGCTTATCAATTTGTTGCAACGAACAGGTCACTATCAGTCAAAATAAAATCATTATTTGCCA
TCCAGCTGATATCCCCTATAGTGAGTCGTATTACATGGTCATAGCTGTTTCCTGGCAGCTCTGGCCCGTG
TCTCAAAATCTCTGATGTTACATTGCACAAGATAAAAATATATCATCATGCCTCCTCTAGACCAGCCAGG
ACAGAAATGCCTCGACTTCGCTGCTACCCAAGGTTGCCGGGTGACGCACACCGTGGAAACGGATGAAGGC
ACGAACCCAGTGGACATAAGCCTGTTCGGTTCGTAAGCTGTAATGCAAGTAGCGTATGCGCTCACGCAAC
TGGTCCAGAACCTTGACCGAACGCAGCGGTGGTAACGGCGCAGTGGCGGTTTTCATGGCTTGTTATGACT
GTTTTTTTGGGGTACAGTCTATGCCTCGGGCATCCAAGCAGCAAGCGCGTTACGCCGTGGGTCGATGTTT
GATGTTATGGAGCAGCAACGATGTTACGCAGCAGGGCAGTCGCCCTAAAACAAAGTTAAACATTATGAGG
GAAGCGGTGATCGCCGAAGTATCGACTCAACTATCAGAGGTAGTTGGCGTCATCGAGCGCCATCTCGAAC
CGACGTTGCTGGCCGTACATTTGTACGGCTCCGCAGTGGATGGCGGCCTGAAGCCACACAGTGATATTGA
TTTGCTGGTTACGGTGACCGTAAGGCTTGATGAAACAACGCGGCGAGCTTTGATCAACGACCTTTTGGAA
ACTTCGGCTTCCCCTGGAGAGAGCGAGATTCTCCGCGCTGTAGAAGTCACCATTGTTGTGCACGACGACA
TCATTCCGTGGCGTTATCCAGCTAAGCGCGAACTGCAATTTGGAGAATGGCAGCGCAATGACATTCTTGC
AGGTATCTTCGAGCCAGCCACGATCGACATTGATCTGGCTATCTTGCTGACAAAAGCAAGAGAACATAGC
GTTGCCTTGGTAGGTCCAGCGGCGGAGGAACTCTTTGATCCGGTTCCTGAACAGGATCTATTTGAGGCGC
TAAATGAAACCTTAACGCTATGGAACTCGCCGCCCGACTGGGCTGGCGATGAGCGAAATGTAGTGCTTAC
GTTGTCCCGCATTTGGTACAGCGCAGTAACCGGCAAAATCGCGCCGAAGGATGTCGCTGCCGACTGGGCA
ATGGAGCGCCTGCCGGCCCAGTATCAGCCCGTCATACTTGAAGCTAGACAGGCTTATCTTGGACAAGAAG
AAGATCGCTTGGCCTCGCGCGCAGATCAGTTGGAAGAATTTGTCCACTACGTGAAAGGCGAGATCACCAA
GGTAGTCGGCAAATAACCCTCGAGCCACCCATGACCAAAATCCCTTAACGTGAGTTACGCGTCGTTCCAC
TGAGCGTCAGACCCCGTAGAAAAGATCAAAGGATCTTCTTGAGATCCTTTTTTTCTGCGCGTAATCTGCT
GCTTGCAAACAAAAAAACCACCGCTACCAGCGGTGGTTTGTTTGCCGGATCAAGAGCTACCAACTCTTTT
TCCGAAGGTAACTGGCTTCAGCAGAGCGCAGATACCAAATACTGTTCTTCTAGTGTAGCCGTAGTTAGGC
CACCACTTCAAGAACTCTGTAGCACCGCCTACATACCTCGCTCTGCTAATCCTGTTACCAGTGGCTGCTG
CCAGTGGCGATAAGTCGTGTCTTACCGGGTTGGACTCAAGACGATAGTTACCGGATAAGGCGCAGCGGTC
GGGCTGAACGGGGGGTTCGTGCACACAGCCCAGCTTGGAGCGAACGACCTACACCGAACTGAGATACCTA
CAGCGTGAGCTATGAGAAAGCGCCACGCTTCCCGAAGGGAGAAAGGCGGACAGGTATCCGGTAAGCGGCA
GGGTCGGAACAGGAGAGCGCACGAGGGAGCTTCCAGGGGGAAACGCCTGGTATCTTTATAGTCCTGTCGG
GTTTCGCCACCTCTGACTTGAGCGTCGATTTTTGTGATGCTCGTCAGGGGGGCGGAGCCTATGGAAAAAC
GCCAGCAACGCGGCCTTTTTACGGTTCCTGGCCTTTTGCTGGCCTTTTGCTCACATGTT
