>Addgene plasmid #81812 | pDONR223_XPO1_WT | depositor partial sequence | sequence record 155131 | Insert sequence
ATGCCAGCAATTATGACAATGTTAGCAGACCATGCAGCTCGTCAGCTGCTTGATTTCAGCCAAAAACTGG
ATATCAACTTATTAGATAATGTGGTGAATTGCTTATACCATGGAGAAGGAGCCCAGCAAAGAATGGCTCA
AGAAGTACTGACACATTTAAAGGAGCATCCTGATGCTTGGACAAGAGTCGACACAATTTTGGAATTTTCT
CAGAATATGAATACGAAATACTATGGACTACAAATTTTGGAAAATGTGATAAAAACAAGGTGGAAGATTC
TTCCAAGGAACCAGTGCGAAGGAATAAAAAAATACGTTGTTGGCCTCATTATCAAGACGTCATCTGACCC
AACTTGTGTAGAGAAAGAAAAGGTGTATATCGGAAAATTAAATATGATCCTTGTTCAGATACTGAAACAA
GAATGGCCCAAACATTGGCCAACTTTTATCAGTGATATTGTTGGAGCAAGTAGGACCAGCGAAAGTCTCT
GTCAAAATAATATGGTGATTCTTAAACTCTTGAGTGAAGAAGTATTTGATTTCTCTAGTGGACAGATAAC
CCAAGTCAAATCTAAGCATTTAAAAGACAGCATGTGCAATGAATTCTCACAGATATTTCAACTGTGTCAG
TTTGTAATGGAAAATTCTCAAAATGCTCCACTTGTACATGCAACCTTGGAAACATTGCTCAGATTTCTGA
ACTGGATTCCCCTGGGATATATTTTTGAGACCAAATTAATCAGCACATTGATTTATAAGTTCCTGAATGT
TCCAATGTTTCGAAATGTCTCTCTGAAGTGCCTCACTGAGATTGCTGGTGTGAGTGTAAGCCAATATGAA
GAACAATTTGTAACACTATTTACTCTGACAATGATGCAACTAAAGCAGATGCTTCCTTTAAATACCAATA
TTCGACTTGCGTACTCAAATGGAAAAGATGATGAACAGAACTTCATTCAAAATCTCAGTTTGTTTCTCTG
CACCTTTCTTAAGGAACATGATCAACTTATAGAAAAAAGATTAAATCTCAGGGAAACTCTTATGGAGGCC
CTTCATTATATGTTGTTGGTATCTGAAGTAGAAGAAACTGAAATCTTTAAAATTTGTCTTGAATACTGGA
ATCATTTGGCTGCTGAACTCTATAGAGAGAGTCCATTCTCTACATCTGCCTCTCCGTTGCTTTCTGGAAG
TCAACATTTTGATGTTCCTCCCAGGAGACAGCTATATTTGCCCATGTTATTCAAGGTCCGTTTATTAATG
GTTAGTCGAATGGCTAAACCAGAGGAAGTATTGGTTGTAGAGAATGATCAAGGAGAAGTTGTGAGAGAAT
TCATGAAGGATACAGATTCCATAAATTTGTATAAGAATATGAGGGAAACATTGGTTTATCTTACTCATCT
GGATTATGTAGATACAGAAAGAATAATGACAGAGAAGCTTCACAATCAAGTGAATGGTACAGAGTGGTCA
TGGAAAAATTTGAATACATTGTGTTGGGCAATAGGCTCCATTAGTGGAGCAATGCATGAAGAGGACGAAA
AACGATTTCTTGTTACTGTTATAAAGGATCTATTAGGATTATGTGAACAGAAAAGAGGCAAAGATAATAA
AGCTATTATTGCATCAAATATCATGTACATAGTAGGTCAATACCCACGTTTTTTGAGAGCTCACTGGAAA
TTTCTGAAGACTGTAGTTAACAAGCTGTTCGAATTCATGCATGAGACCCATGATGGAGTCCAGGATATGG
CTTGTGATACTTTCATTAAAATAGCCCAAAAATGCCGCAGGCATTTCGTTCAGGTTCAGGTTGGAGAAGT
GATGCCATTTATTGATGAAATTTTGAACAACATTAACACTATTATTTGTGATCTTCAGCCTCAACAGGTT
CATACGTTTTATGAAGCTGTGGGGTACATGATTGGTGCACAAACAGATCAAACAGTACAAGAACACTTGA
TAGAAAAGTACATGTTACTCCCTAATCAAGTGTGGGATAGTATAATCCAGCAGGCAACCAAAAATGTGGA
TATACTGAAAGATCCTGAAACAGTCAAGCAGCTTGGTAGCATTTTGAAAACAAATGTGAGAGCCTGCAAA
GCTGTTGGACACCCCTTTGTAATTCAGCTTGGAAGAATTTATTTAGATATGCTTAATGTATACAAGTGCC
TCAGTGAAAATATTTCTGCAGCTATCCAAGCTAATGGTGAAATGGTTACAAAGCAACCATTGATTAGAAG
TATGCGAACTGTAAAAAGGGAAACTTTAAAGTTAATATCTGGTTGGGTGAGCCGATCCAATGATCCACAG
ATGGTCGCTGAAAATTTTGTTCCCCCTCTGTTGGATGCAGTTCTCATTGATTATCAGAGAAATGTCCCAG
CTGCTAGAGAACCAGAAGTGCTTAGTACTATGGCCATAATTGTCAACAAGTTAGGGGGACATATAACAGC
TGAAATACCTCAAATATTTGATGCTGTTTTTGAATGCACATTGAATATGATAAATAAGGACTTTGAAGAA
TATCCTGAACATAGAACGAACTTTTTCTTACTACTTCAGGCTGTCAATTCTCATTGTTTCCCAGCATTCC
TTGCTATTCCACCTACACAGTTTAAACTTGTTTTGGATTCCATCATTTGGGCTTTCAAACATACTATGAG
GAATGTCGCAGATACGGGCTTACAGATACTTTTTACACTCTTACAAAATGTTGCACAAGAAGAAGCTGCA
GCTCAGAGTTTTTATCAAACTTATTTTTGTGATATTCTCCAGCATATCTTTTCTGTTGTGACAGACACTT
CACATACTGCTGGTTTAACAATGCATGCATCAATTCTTGCATATATGTTTAATTTGGTTGAAGAAGGAAA
AATAAGTACATCATTAAATCCTGGAAATCCAGTTAACAACCAAATCTTTCTTCAGGAATATGTGGCTAAT
CTCCTTAAGTCGGCCTTCCCTCACCTACAAGATGCTCAAGTAAAGCTCTTTGTGACAGGGCTTTTCAGCT
TAAATCAAGATATTCCTGCTTTCAAGGAACATTTAAGAGATTTCCTAGTTCAAATAAAGGAATTTGCAGG
TGAAGACACTTCTGATTTGTTTTTGGAAGAGAGAGAAATAGCCCTACGGCAGGCTGATGAAGAGAAACAT
AAACGTCAAATGTCTGTCCCTGGCATCTTTAATCCACATGAGATTCCAGAAGAAATGTGTGAT
