>Addgene plasmid #81812 | pDONR223_XPO1_WT | addgene partial sequence | sequence record 160795 | M13-F20 5'-TGTAAAACGACGGCCAGT-3'
TTTTATTTTGACTGATAGTGACCTGTTCGTTGCAACAAATTGATGAGCAATGCTTTTTTATAATGCCAAC
TTTGTACAAAAAAGTTGGCACCATGCCAGCAATTATGACAATGTTAGCAGACCATGCAGCTCGTCAGCTG
CTTGATTTCAGCCAAAAACTGGATATCAACTTATTAGATAATGTGGTGAATTGCTTATACCATGGAGAAG
GAGCCCAGCAAAGAATGGCTCAAGAAGTACTGACACATTTAAAGGAGCATCCTGATGCTTGGACAAGAGT
CGACACAATTTTGGAATTTTCTCAGAATATGAATACGAAATACTATGGACTACAAATTTTGGAAAATGTG
ATAAAAACAAGGTGGAAGATTCTTCCAAGGAACCAGTGCGAAGGAATAAAAAAATACGTTGTTGGCCTCA
TTATCAAGACGTCATCTGACCCAACTTGTGTAGAGAAAGAAAAGGTGTATATCGGAAAATTAAATATGAT
CCTTGTTCAGATACTGAAACAAGAATGGCCCAAACATTGGCCAACTTTTATCAGTGATATTGTTGGAGCA
AGTAGGACCAGCGAAAGTCTCTGTCAAAATAATATGGTGATTCTTAAACTCTTGAGTGAAGAAGTATTTG
ATTTCTCTAGTGGACAGATAACCCAAGTCAAATCTAAGCATTTAAAAGACAGCATGTGCAATGAATTCTC
ACAGATATTTCAACTGTGTCAGTTTGTAATGGAAAATTCTCAAAATGCTCCACTTGTACATGCAACCTTG
GAAACATTGCTCAGATTTCTGAACTGGATTCCCCTGGGATATATTTTTGAGACCAAATTAATCAGCACAT
TGATTTATAAGTTCCTGAATGTTCCAATGTTTCGAAATGTCTCTCTGAAGTGCCTCACTGAGATTGCTGG
TGTGAGTGTAAGCCAATATGAAGAACAATTTGTAACACTATTTACTCTGACAATGATGCAACTAAAGCAG
ATGCTTCCTTTAAATACCAATATTCGACTTGCGTACTCAAATGGAAA
